Addgene plasmid #122185: pCpf1
Purpose: (Empty Backbone) Bacterial genome editing plasmid with kanamycin resistance marker
Depositing lab: Cheng-Cai Zhang. Depositing organization: Institute of Hydrobiology, Chinese Academy of Sciences. Publication: Expanding the potential of CRISPR-Cpf1 based genome editing technology in the cyanobacterium Anabaena PCC 7120. Niu TC, Lin GM, Xie LR, Wang ZQ, Xing WY, Zhang JY, Zhang CC. ACS Synth Biol. 2018 Dec 10. doi: 10.1021/acssynbio.8b00437. PubMed 30525474.
Backbone
  Vector backbone: Unknown
  Vector type: Bacterial Expression, CRISPR
Growth in bacteria
  Bacterial resistance: Kanamycin, 50 μg/mL
  Growth temperature: 37°C
  Growth strain: DH5alpha
  Copy number: Low Copy
Gene/Insert
  Cloning method: Ligation Independent Cloning
Terms and licenses: Academic/Nonprofit Terms; Industry Terms: Not Available to Industry
How to cite: pCpf1 was a gift from Cheng-Cai Zhang (Addgene plasmid # 122185 ; http://n2t.net/addgene:122185 ; RRID:Addgene_122185)
