[The description below was written by a language model from this plasmid's Addgene catalogue record and pLannotate feature annotations shown in this document.]
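Description:
pCpf1 is a roughly 12.7 kb empty-backbone CRISPR plasmid for bacterial genome editing, associated with work extending Cpf1-based editing in the filamentous cyanobacterium Anabaena PCC 7120. The catalogue lists the vector backbone as unknown, but the feature table shows that replication and transfer functions come from the broad-host-range plasmid RSF1010. These include oriV together with the RepA, RepB and RepC proteins it depends on, an R1162-like antisense RNA, and the mobilisation region (oriT with mobB and mobC). This region allows transfer by conjugation when a helper conjugative plasmid is present. The RSF1010 replicon fits the recorded low copy number in E. coli and should support maintenance in diverse Gram-negative hosts. Selection is by kanamycin through an aph(3')-Ia gene flanked by Tn903 transposase fragments. A truncated β-lactamase fragment is also annotated but appears to be a remnant, since kanamycin is the only resistance listed.

The payload is the full-length cas12a (cpf1) coding sequence from Francisella tularensis subsp. novicida U112. A lac promoter annotated at the very end of the sequence record sits immediately upstream of the gene on the circular map and is the likely driver of nuclease expression. Directly downstream of cas12a is the constitutive J23119 promoter, a part commonly used to transcribe guide RNAs. It is followed by a reverse-oriented lacZα cassette with its lac promoter, operator and CAP site, plus pBluescript-derived MCS remnants and T7/T3 promoters. This layout suggests a screenable cloning site for inserting crRNA spacers and homologous repair templates, consistent with the listed ligation-independent cloning method. However, no crRNA repeat or spacer is annotated, and the record does not spell out the cloning scheme.
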