Features (pLannotate 1.2.2; 22 found; start..end, strand, type, name):
     14..3913    +  CDS            cas12a: CS12A_FRATN - Also known as cpf1 From Francisella tularensis subsp. novicida (strain U112).
   3923..3957    +  promoter       J23119 promoter: bacterial promoter (Registry of Standard Biological Parts BBa J23119)
   4049..4204    -  CDS            lacZα (fragment): LacZα fragment of β-galactosidase; lacZ fragment
   4212..4230    +  promoter       T7 promoter: promoter for bacteriophage T7 RNA polymerase
   4239..4262    -  misc_feature   MCS (fragment): pBluescript multiple cloning site
   4278..4296    -  promoter       T3 promoter: promoter for bacteriophage T3 RNA polymerase
   4339..4361    -  protein_bind   lac operator (fragment): The lac repressor binds to the lac operator to inhibit transcription in E. coli. This inhibition can be relieved by adding lactose or isopropyl-β-D-thiogalactopyranoside (IPTG). lac repressor encoded by lacI
   4365..4395    -  promoter       lac promoter: promoter for the E. coli lac operon
   4410..4431    -  protein_bind   CAP binding site: CAP binding activates transcription in the presence of cAMP. E. coli catabolite activator protein
   4770..5045    -  CDS            TRA2_ECOLX (fragment): Protein predicted: Swiss-Prot protein existence level 4. Required for transposition of transposon Tn903. From Escherichia coli.
   5186..6001    -  CDS            KanR: aminoglycoside phosphotransferase; aph(3')-Ia; confers resistance to kanamycin in bacteria or G418 (Geneticin®) in eukaryotes
   6186..6464    +  CDS            TRA2_ECOLX (fragment): Protein predicted: Swiss-Prot protein existence level 4. Required for transposition of transposon Tn903. From Escherichia coli.
   6859..7253    -  rep_origin     RSF1010 oriV: replication origin of the broad-host-range plasmid RSF1010; requires the RSF1010 RepA/B/C proteins for replication (Scholz et al., 1989)
   7283..7564    -  CDS            mobC: MOBC_ECOLX - Protein predicted: Swiss-Prot protein existence level 4. This protein is essential to promote the specific transfer of the plasmid in the presence of conjugative plasmids. From Escherichia coli.
   7595..7682    +  oriT           RSF1010 oriT: origin of transfer of the broad-host-range plasmid RSF1010 (Scholz et al., 1989)
   8511..8921    +  CDS            mobB: MOBB2_ECOLX - Protein predicted: Swiss-Prot protein existence level 4. This protein is essential to promote the specific transfer of the plasmid in the presence of conjugative plasmids. From Escherichia coli.
   8921..9892    +  CDS            RSF1010 RepB: replication protein B of the broad-host-range plasmid RSF1010 (Scholz et al., 1989); repB
  10335..10409   +  ncRNA          Plasmid R1162: Accession: RF00043 - R1162-like plasmid antisense RNA
  10403..11242   +  CDS            RSF1010 RepA: replication protein A of the broad-host-range plasmid RSF1010 (Scholz et al., 1989); repA
  11229..12080   +  CDS            RSF1010 RepC (fragment): replication protein C of the broad-host-range plasmid RSF1010 (Scholz et al., 1989); repC
  12284..12712   -  CDS            bla(M) (fragment): β-lactamase lacking the signal sequence; bla(M); allows cytosolic expression of β-lactamase
  12713..12742   +  promoter       lac promoter: promoter for the E. coli lac operon
>Addgene plasmid #122185 | pCpf1 | addgene full sequence | sequence record 237955 | Addgene NGS Result
GGAGGTCTTTATCATGTCAATTTATCAAGAATTTGTTAATAAATATAGTTTAAGTAAAACTCTAAGATTT
GAGTTAATCCCACAGGGTAAAACACTTGAAAACATAAAAGCAAGAGGTTTGATTTTAGATGATGAGAAAA
GAGCTAAAGACTACAAAAAGGCTAAACAAATAATTGATAAATATCATCAGTTTTTTATAGAGGAGATATT
AAGTTCGGTTTGTATTAGCGAAGATTTATTACAAAACTATTCTGATGTTTATTTTAAACTTAAAAAGAGT
GATGATGATAATCTACAAAAAGATTTTAAAAGTGCAAAAGATACGATAAAGAAACAAATATCTGAATATA
TAAAGGACTCAGAGAAATTTAAGAATTTGTTTAATCAAAACCTTATCGATGCTAAAAAAGGGCAAGAGTC
AGATTTAATTCTATGGCTAAAGCAATCTAAGGATAATGGTATAGAACTATTTAAAGCCAATAGTGATATC
ACAGATATAGATGAGGCGTTAGAAATAATCAAATCTTTTAAAGGTTGGACAACTTATTTTAAGGGTTTTC
ATGAAAATAGAAAAAATGTTTATAGTAGCAATGATATTCCTACATCTATTATTTATAGGATAGTAGATGA
TAATTTGCCTAAATTTCTAGAAAATAAAGCTAAGTATGAGAGTTTAAAAGACAAAGCTCCAGAAGCTATA
AACTATGAACAAATTAAAAAAGATTTGGCAGAAGAGCTAACCTTTGATATTGACTACAAAACATCTGAAG
TTAATCAAAGAGTTTTTTCACTTGATGAAGTTTTTGAGATAGCAAACTTTAATAATTATCTAAATCAAAG
TGGTATTACTAAATTTAATACTATTATTGGTGGTAAATTTGTAAATGGTGAAAATACAAAGAGAAAAGGT
ATAAATGAATATATAAATCTATACTCACAGCAAATAAATGATAAAACACTCAAAAAATATAAAATGAGTG
TTTTATTTAAGCAAATTTTAAGTGATACAGAATCTAAATCTTTTGTAATTGATAAGTTAGAAGATGATAG
TGATGTAGTTACAACGATGCAAAGTTTTTATGAGCAAATAGCAGCTTTTAAAACAGTAGAAGAAAAATCT
ATTAAAGAAACACTATCTTTATTATTTGATGATTTAAAAGCTCAAAAACTTGATTTGAGTAAAATTTATT
TTAAAAATGATAAATCTCTTACTGATCTATCACAACAAGTTTTTGATGATTATAGTGTTATTGGTACAGC
GGTACTAGAATATATAACTCAACAAATAGCACCTAAAAATCTTGATAACCCTAGTAAGAAAGAGCAAGAA
TTAATAGCCAAAAAAACTGAAAAAGCAAAATACTTATCTCTAGAAACTATAAAGCTTGCCTTAGAAGAAT
TTAATAAGCATAGAGATATAGATAAACAGTGTAGGTTTGAAGAAATACTTGCAAACTTTGCGGCTATTCC
GATGATATTTGATGAAATAGCTCAAAACAAAGACAATTTGGCACAGATATCTATCAAATATCAAAATCAA
GGTAAAAAAGACCTACTTCAAGCTAGTGCGGAAGATGATGTTAAAGCTATCAAGGATCTTTTAGATCAAA
CTAATAATCTCTTACATAAACTAAAAATATTTCATATTAGTCAGTCAGAAGATAAGGCAAATATTTTAGA
CAAGGATGAGCATTTTTATCTAGTATTTGAGGAGTGCTACTTTGAGCTAGCGAATATAGTGCCTCTTTAT
AACAAAATTAGAAACTATATAACTCAAAAGCCATATAGTGATGAGAAATTTAAGCTCAATTTTGAGAACT
CGACTTTGGCTAATGGTTGGGATAAAAATAAAGAGCCTGACAATACGGCAATTTTATTTATCAAAGATGA
TAAATATTATCTGGGTGTGATGAATAAGAAAAATAACAAAATATTTGATGATAAAGCTATCAAAGAAAAT
AAAGGCGAGGGTTATAAAAAAATTGTTTATAAACTTTTACCTGGCGCAAATAAAATGTTACCTAAGGTTT
TCTTTTCTGCTAAATCTATAAAATTTTATAATCCTAGTGAAGATATACTTAGAATAAGAAATCATTCCAC
ACATACAAAAAATGGTAGTCCTCAAAAAGGATATGAAAAATTTGAGTTTAATATTGAAGATTGCCGAAAA
TTTATAGATTTTTATAAACAGTCTATAAGTAAGCATCCGGAGTGGAAAGATTTTGGATTTAGATTTTCTG
ATACTCAAAGATATAATTCTATAGATGAATTTTATAGAGAAGTTGAAAATCAAGGCTACAAACTAACTTT
TGAAAATATATCAGAGAGCTATATTGATAGCGTAGTTAATCAGGGTAAATTGTACCTATTCCAAATCTAT
AATAAAGATTTTTCAGCTTATAGCAAAGGGCGACCAAATCTACATACTTTATATTGGAAAGCGCTGTTTG
ATGAGAGAAATCTTCAAGATGTGGTTTATAAGCTAAATGGTGAGGCAGAGCTTTTTTATCGTAAACAATC
AATACCTAAAAAAATCACTCACCCAGCTAAAGAGGCAATAGCTAATAAAAACAAAGATAATCCTAAAAAA
GAGAGTGTTTTTGAATATGATTTAATCAAAGATAAACGCTTTACTGAAGATAAGTTTTTCTTTCACTGTC
CTATTACAATCAATTTTAAATCTAGTGGAGCTAATAAGTTTAATGATGAAATCAATTTATTGCTAAAAGA
AAAAGCAAATGATGTTCATATATTAAGTATAGATAGAGGTGAAAGACATTTAGCTTACTATACTTTGGTA
GATGGTAAAGGCAATATCATCAAACAAGATACTTTCAACATCATTGGTAATGATAGAATGAAAACAAACT
ACCATGATAAGCTTGCTGCAATAGAGAAAGATAGGGATTCAGCTAGGAAAGACTGGAAAAAGATAAATAA
CATCAAAGAGATGAAAGAGGGCTATCTATCTCAGGTAGTTCATGAAATAGCTAAGCTAGTTATAGAGTAT
AATGCTATTGTGGTTTTTGAGGATTTAAATTTTGGATTTAAAAGAGGGCGTTTCAAGGTAGAGAAGCAGG
TCTATCAAAAGTTAGAAAAAATGCTAATTGAGAAACTAAACTATCTAGTTTTCAAAGATAATGAGTTTGA
TAAAACTGGGGGAGTGCTTAGAGCTTATCAGCTAACAGCACCTTTTGAGACTTTTAAAAAGATGGGTAAA
CAAACAGGTATTATCTACTATGTACCAGCTGGTTTTACTTCAAAAATTTGTCCTGTAACTGGTTTTGTAA
ATCAGTTATATCCTAAGTATGAAAGTGTCAGCAAATCTCAAGAGTTCTTTAGTAAGTTTGACAAGATTTG
TTATAACCTTGATAAGGGCTATTTTGAGTTTAGTTTTGATTATAAAAACTTTGGTGACAAGGCTGCCAAA
GGCAAGTGGACTATAGCTAGCTTTGGGAGTAGATTGATTAACTTTAGAAATTCAGATAAAAATCATAATT
GGGATACTCGAGAAGTTTATCCAACTAAAGAGTTGGAGAAATTGCTAAAAGATTATTCTATCGAATATGG
GCATGGCGAATGTATCAAAGCAGCTATTTGCGGTGAGAGCGACAAAAAGTTTTTTGCTAAGCTAACTAGT
GTCCTAAATACTATCTTACAAATGCGTAACTCAAAAACAGGTACTGAGTTAGATTATCTAATTTCACCAG
TAGCAGATGTAAATGGCAATTTCTTTGATTCGCGACAGGCGCCAAAAAATATGCCTCAAGATGCTGATGC
CAATGGTGCTTATCATATTGGGCTAAAAGGTCTGATGCTACTAGGTAGGATCAAAAATAATCAAGAGGGC
AAAAAACTCAATTTGGTTATCAAAAATGAAGAGTATTTTGAGTTCGTGCAGAATAGGAATAACTAAGAAT
TCTTGACAGCTAGCTCAGTCCTAGGTATAATGCTAGCGCTGATTTAGGCAAAAACGGGTCTAAGAACTTT
AAATAATTTCTACTGTTGTAGATGAGAGCAGGTGTCAGCCGCTACAGGGCGCGTCCCATTCGCCATTCAG
GCTGCGCAACTGTTGGGAAGGGCGATCGGTGCGGGCCTCTTCGCTATTACGCCAGCTGGCGAAAGGGGGA
TGTGCTGCAAGGCGATTAAGTTGGGTAACGCCAGGGTTTTCCCAGTCACGACGTTGTAAAACGACGGCCA
GTGAGCGCGCGTAATACGACTCACTATAGGGCGAATTGGGTACCGGGCCCCCCCTCGAGGTCCTCCAGCT
TTTGTTCCCTTTAGTGAGGGTTAATTGCGCGCTTGGCGTAATCATGGTCATAGCTGTTTCCTGTGTGAAA
TTGTTATCCGCTCACAATTCCACACAACATACGAGCCGGAAGCATAAAGTGTAAAGCCTGGGGTGCCTAA
TGAGTGAGCTAACTCACATTAATTGCGTTGCGCTCACTGCCCGCTTTCCACCCACCTGCAAAAGTCTAAG
AACTTTAAATAATTTCTACTGTTGTAGATGCTACTATTCCTGTGCCTTCAGATAATTCAGTCTAAGAACT
TTAAATAATTTCTACTGTTGTAGATGTCTAGAGCCTTTTGTATTAGTAGCCGGTCTAAGAACTTTAAATA
ATTTCTACTGTTGTAGATTAGCGATTTATGAAGGTCATTTTTTTGTCTAGCTTTAATGCGGTAGTTGGTA
CCGTCGATGGCAGAAATTCGATATCTAGATCTCATGGATCCGCAATGGCAACAACGTTGCGCTCGACTCT
AGAGGATCTGTAATCCGGGCAGCGCAACGGAACATTCATCAGTGTAAAAATGGAATCAATAAAGCCCTGC
GCAGCGCGCAGGGTCAGCCTGAATACGCGTTTAATGACCAGCACAGTCGTGATGGCAAGGTCAGAATAGC
GCTGAGGTCTGCCTCGTGAAGAAGGTGTTGCTGACTCATACCAGGCCTGAATCGCCCCATCATCCAGCCA
GAAAGTGAGGGAGCCACGGTTGATGAGAGCTTTGTTGTAGGTGGACCAGTTGGTGATTTTGAACTTTTGC
TTTGCCACGGAACGGTCTGCGTTGTCGGGAAGATGCGTGATCTGATCCTTCAACTCAGCAAAAGTTCGAT
TTATTCAACAAAGCCGCCGTCCCGTCAAGTCAGCGTAATGCTCTGCCAGTGTTACAACCAATTAACCAAT
TCTGATTAGAAAAACTCATCGAGCATCAAATGAAACTGCAATTTATTCATATCAGGATTATCAATACCAT
ATTTTTGAAAAAGCCGTTTCTGTAATGAAGGAGAAAACTCACCGAGGCAGTTCCATAGGATGGCAAGATC
CTGGTATCGGTCTGCGATTCCGACTCGTCCAACATCAATACAACCTATTAATTTCCCCTCGTCAAAAATA
AGGTTATCAAGTGAGAAATCACCATGAGTGACGACTGAATCCGGTGAGAATGGCAAAAGCTTATGCATTT
CTTTCCAGACTTGTTCAACAGGCCAGCCATTACGCTCGTCATCAAAATCACTCGCATCAACCAAACCGTT
ATTCATTCGTGATTGCGCCTGAGCGAGACGAAATACGCGATCGCTGTTAAAAGGACAATTACAAACAGGA
ATCGAATGCAACCGGCGCAGGAACACTGCCAGCGCATCAACAATATTTTCACCTGAATCAGGATATTCTT
CTAATACCTGGAATGCTGTTTTCCCGGGGATCGCAGTGGTGAGTAACCATGCATCATCAGGAGTACGGAT
AAAATGCTTGATGGTCGGAAGAGGCATAAATTCCGTCAGCCAGTTTAGTCTGACCATCTCATCTGTAACA
TCATTGGCAACGCTACCTTTGCCATGTTTCAGAAACAACTCTGGCGCATCGGGCTTCCCATACAATCGAT
AGATTGTCGCACCTGATTGCCCGACATTATCGCGAGCCCATTTATACCCATATAAATCAGCATCCATGTT
GGAATTTAATCGCGGCCTCGAGCAAGACGTTTCCCGTTGAATATGGCTCATAACACCCCTTGTATTACTG
TTTATGTAAGCAGACAGTTTTATTGTTCATGATGATATATTTTTATCTTGTGCAATGTAACATCAGAGAT
TTTGAGACACAACGTGGCTTTGTTGAATAAATCGAACTTTTGCTGAGTTGAAGGATCAGATCACGCATCT
TCCCGACAACGCAGACCGTTCCGTGGCAAAGCAAAAGTTCAAAATCACCAACTGGTCCACCTACAACAAA
GCTCTCATCAACCGTGGCTCCCTCACTTTCTGGCTGGATGATGGGGCGATTCAGGCCTGGTATGAGTCAG
CAACACCTTCTTCACGAGGCAGACCTCAGCGCTATTCTGACCTTGCCATCACGACTGTGCTGGTCATTAA
ACGCGTATTCAGGCTGACCCTGCGCGCTGCGCAGGGCTTTATTGATTCCATTTTTACACTGATGAATGTT
CCGTTGCGCTGCCCGGATTACAGCTGAAAGCGACCAGGTGCTCGGCGTGGCAAGACTCGCAGCGAACCCG
TAGAAAGCCATGCTCCAGCCGCCCGCATTGGAGAAATTCTTCAAATTCCCGTTGCACATAGCCCGGCAAT
TCCTTTCCCTGCTCTGCCATAAGCGCAGCGAATGCCGGGTAATACTCGTCAACGATCTGATAGAGAAGGG
TTTGCTCGGGTCGGTGGCTCTGGTAACGACCAGTATCCCGATCCCGGCTGGCCGTCCTGGCCGCCACATG
AGGCATGTTCCGCGTCCTTGCAATACTGTGTTTACATACAGTCTATCGCTTAGCGGAAAGTTCTTTTACC
CTCAGCCGAAATGCCTGCCGTTGCTAGACATTGCCAGCCAGTGCCCGTCACTCCCGTACTAACTGTCACG
AACCCCTGCAATAACTGTCACGCCCCCCTGCAATAACTGTCACGAACCCCTGCAATAACTGTCACGCCCC
CAAACCTGCAAACCCAGCAGGGGCGGGGGCTGGCGGGGTGTTGGAAAAATCCATCCATGATTATCTAAGA
ATAATCCACTAGGCGCGGTTATCAGCGCCCTTGTGGGGCGCTGCTGCCCTTGCCCAATATGCCCGGCCAG
AGGCCGGATAGCTGGTCTATTCGCTGCGCTAGGCTACACACCGCCCCACCGCTGCGCGGCAGGGGGAAAG
GCGGGCAAAGCCCGCTAAACCCCACACCAAACCCCGCAGAAATACGCTGGAGCGCTTTTAGCCGCTTTAG
CGGCCTTTCCCCCTACCCGAAGGGTGGGGGCGCGTGTGCAGCCCCGCAGGGCCTGTCTCGGTCGATCATT
CAGCCCGGCTCATCCTTCTGGCGTGGCGGCAGACCGAACAAGGCGCGGTCGTGGTCGCGTTCAAGGTACG
CATCCATTGCCGCCATGAGCCGATCCTCCGGCCACTCGCTGCTGTTCACCTTGGCCAAAATCATGGCCCC
CACCAGCACCTTGCGCCTTGTTTCGTTCTTGCGCTCTTGCTGCTGTTCCCTTGCCCGCACCCGCTGAATT
TCGGCATTGATTCGCGCTCGTTGTTCTTCGAGCTTGGCCAGCCGATCCGCCGCCTTGTTGCTCCCCTTAA
CCATCTTGACACCCCATTGTTAATGTGCTGTCTCGTAGGCTATCATGGAGGCACAGCGGCGGCAATCCCG
ACCCTACTTTGTAGGGGAGGGCGCACTTACCGGTTTCTCTTCGAGAAACTGGCCTAACGGCCACCCTTCG
GGCGGTGCGCTCTCCGAGGGCCATTGCATGGAGCCGAAAAGCAAAAGCAACAGCGAGGCAGCATGGCGAT
TTATCACCTTACGGCGAAAACCGGCAGCAGGTCGGGCGGCCAATCGGCCAGGGCCAAGGCCGACTACATC
CAGCGCGAAGGCAAGTATGCCCGCGACATGGATGAAGTCTTGCACGCCGAATCCGGGCACATGCCGGAGT
TCGTCGAGCGGCCCGCCGACTACTGGGATGCTGCCGACCTGTATGAACGCGCCAATGGGCGGCTGTTCAA
GGAGGTCGAATTTGCCCTGCCGGTCGAGCTGACCCTCGACCAGCAGAAGGCGCTGGCGTCCGAGTTCGCC
CAGCACCTGACCGGTGCCGAGCGCCTGCCGTATACGCTGGCCATCCATGCCGGTGGCGGCGAGAACCCGC
ACTGCCACCTGATGATCTCCGAGCGGATCAATGACGGCATCGAGCGGCCCGCCGCTCAGTGGTTCAAGCG
GTACAACGGCAAGACCCCGGAGAAGGGCGGGGCACAGAAGACCGAAGCGCTCAAGCCCAAGGCATGGCTT
GAGCAGACCCGCGAGGCATGGGCCGACCATGCCAACCGGGCATTAGAGCGGGCTGGCCACGACGCCCGCA
TTGACCACAGAACACTTGAGGCGCAGGGCATCGAGCGCCTGCCCGGTGTTCACCTGGGGCCGAACGTGGT
GGAGATGGAAGGCCGGGGCATCCGCACCGACCGGGCAGACGTGGCCCTGAACATCGACACCGCCAACGCC
CAGATCATCGACTTACAGGAATACCGGGAGGCAATAGACCATGAACGCAATCGACAGAGTGAAGAAATCC
AGAGGCATCAACGAGTTAGCGGAGCAGATCGAACCGCTGGCCCAGAGCATGGCGACACTGGCCGACGAAG
CCCGGCAGGTCATGAGCCAGACCCAGCAGGCCAGCGAGGCGCAGGCGGCGGAGTGGCTGAAAGCCCAGCG
CCAGACAGGGGCGGCATGGGTGGAGCTGGCCAAAGAGTTGCGGGAGGTAGCCGCCGAGGTGAGCAGCGCC
GCGCAGAGCGCCCGGAGCGCGTCGCGGGGGTGGCACTGGAAGCTATGGCTAACCGTGATGCTGGCTTCCA
TGATGCCTACGGTGGTGCTGCTGATCGCATCGTTGCTCTTGCTCGACCTGACGCCACTGACAACCGAGGA
CGGCTCGATCTGGCTGCGCTTGGTGGCCCGATGAAGAACGACAGGACTTTGCAGGCCATAGGCCGACAGC
TCAAGGCCATGGGCTGTGAGCGCTTCGATATCGGCGTCAGGGACGCCACCACCGGCCAGATGATGAACCG
GGAATGGTCAGCCGCCGAAGTGCTCCAGAACACGCCATGGCTCAAGCGGATGAATGCCCAGGGCAATGAC
GTGTATATCAGGCCCGCCGAGCAGGAGCGGCATGGTCTGGTGCTGGTGGACGACCTCAGCGAGTTTGACC
TGGATGACATGAAAGCCGAGGGCCGGGAGCCTGCCCTGGTAGTGGAAACCAGCCCGAAGAACTATCAGGC
ATGGGTCAAGGTGGCCGACGCCGCAGGCGGTGAACTTCGGGGGCAGATTGCCCGGACGCTGGCCAGCGAG
TACGACGCCGACCCGGCCAGCGCCGACAGCCGCCACTATGGCCGCTTGGCGGGCTTCACCAACCGCAAGG
ACAAGCACACCACCCGCGCCGGTTATCAGCCGTGGGTGCTGCTGCGTGAATCCAAGGGCAAGACCGCCAC
CGCTGGCCCGGCGCTGGTGCAGCAGGCTGGCCAGCAGATCGAGCAGGCCCAGCGGCAGCAGGAGAAGGCC
CGCAGGCTGGCCAGCCTCGAACTGCCCGAGCGGCAGCTTAGCCGCCACCGGCGCACGGCGCTGGACGAGT
ACCGCAGCGAGATGGCCGGGCTGGTCAAGCGCTTCGGTGATGACCTCAGCAAGTGCGACTTTATCGCCGC
GCAGAAGCTGGCCAGCCGGGGCCGCAGTGCCGAGGAAATCGGCAAGGCCATGGCCGAGGCCAGCCCAGCG
CTGGCAGAGCGCAAGCCCGGCCACGAAGCGGATTACATCGAGCGCACCGTCAGCAAGGTCATGGGTCTGC
CCAGCGTCCAGCTTGCGCGGGCCGAGCTGGCACGGGCACCGGCACCCCGCCAGCGAGGCATGGACAGGGG
CGGGCCAGATTTCAGCATGTAGTGCTTGCGTTGGTACTCACGCCTGTTATACTATGAGTACTCACGCACA
GAAGGGGGTTTTATGGAATACGAAAAAAGCGCTTCAGGGTCGGTCTACCTGATCAAAAGTGACAAGGGCT
ATTGGTTGCCCGGTGGCTTTGGTTATACGTCAAACAAGGCCGAGGCTGGCCGCTTTTCAGTCGCTGATAT
GGCCAGCCTTAACCTTGACGGCTGCACCTTGTCCTTGTTCCGCGAAGACAAGCCTTTCGGCCCCGGCAAG
TTTCTCGGTGACTGATATGAAAGACCAAAAGGACAAGCAGACCGGCGACCTGCTGGCCAGCCCTGACGCT
GTACGCCAAGCGCGATATGCCGAGCGCATGAAGGCCAAAGGGATGCGTCAGCGCAAGTTCTGGCTGACCG
ACGACGAATACGAGGCGCTGCGCGAGTGCCTGGAAGAACTCAGAGCGGCGCAGGGCGGGGGTAGTGACCC
CGCCAGCGCCTAACCACCAACTGCCTGCAAAGGAGGCAATCAATGGCTACCCATAAGCCTATCAATATTC
TGGAGGCGTTCGCAGCAGCGCCGCCACCGCTGGACTACGTTTTGCCCAACATGGTGGCCGGTACGGTCGG
GGCGCTGGTGTCGCCCGGTGGTGCCGGTAAATCCATGCTGGCCCTGCAACTGGCCGCACAGATTGCAGGC
GGGCCGGATCTGCTGGAGGTGGGCGAACTGCCCACCGGCCCGGTGATCTACCTGCCCGCCGAAGACCCGC
CCACCGCCATTCATCACCGCCTGCACGCCCTTGGGGCGCACCTCAGCGCCGAGGAACGGCAAGCCGTGGC
TGACGGCCTGCTGATCCAGCCGCTGATCGGCAGCCTGCCCAACATCATGGCCCCGGAGTGGTTCGACGGC
CTCAAGCGCGCCGCCGAGGGCCGCCGCCTGATGGTGCTGGACACGCTGCGCCGGTTCCACATCGAGGAAG
AAAACGCCAGCGGCCCCATGGCCCAGGTCATCGGTCGCATGGAGGCCATCGCCGCCGATACCGGGTGCTC
TATCGTGTTCCTGCACCATGCCAGCAAGGGCGCGGCCATGATGGGCGCAGGCGACCAGCAGCAGGCCAGC
CGGGGCAGCTCGGTACTGGTCGATAACATCCGCTGGCAGTCCTACCTGTCGAGCATGACCAGCGCCGAGG
CCGAGGAATGGGGTGTGGACGACGACCAGCGCCGGTTCTTCGTCCGCTTCGGTGTGAGCAAGGCCAACTA
TGGCGCACCGTTCGCTGATCGGTGGTTCAGGCGGCATGACGGCGGGGTGCTCAAGCCCGCCGTGCTGGAG
AGGCAGCGCAAGAGCAAGGGGGTGCCCCGTGGTGAAGCCTAAGAACAAGCACAGCCTCAGCCACGTCCGG
CACGACCCGGCGCACTGTCTGGCCCCCGGCCTGTTCCGTGCCCTCAAGCGGGGCGAGCGCAAGCGCAGCA
AGCTGGACGTGACGTATGACTACGGCGACGGCAAGCGGATCGAGTTCAGCGGCCCGGAGCCGCTGGGCGC
TGATGATCTGCGCATCCTGCAAGGGCTGGTGGCCATGGCTGGGCCTAATGGCCTAGTGCTTGGCCCGGAA
CCCAAGACCGAAGGCGGACGGCAGCTCCGGCTGTTCCTGGAACCCAAGTGGGAGGCCGTCACCGCTGATG
CCATGGTGGTCAAAGGTAGCTATCGGGCGCTGGCAAAGGAAATCGGGGCAGAGGTCGATAGTGGTGGGGC
GCTCAAGCACATACAGGACTGCATCGAGCGCCTTTGGAAGGTATCCATCATCGCCCAGAATGGCCGCAAG
CGGCAGGGGTTTCGGCTGCTGTCGGAGTACGCCAGCGACGAGGCGGACGGGCGCCTGTACGTGGCCCTGA
ACCCCTTGATCGCGCAGGCCGTCATGGGTGGCGGCCAGCATGTGCGCATCAGCATGGACGAGGTGCGGGC
GCTGGACAGCGAAACCGCCCGCCTGCTGCACCAGCGGCTGTGTGGCTGGATCGACCCCGGCAAAACCGGC
AAGGCTTCCATAGATACCTTGTGCGGCTATGTCTGGCCGTCAGAGGCCAGTGGTTCGACCATGCGCAAGC
GCCGCCAGCGGGTGCGCGAGGCGTTGCCGGAGCTGGTCGCGCTGGGCTGGACGGTAACCGAGTTCGCGGC
GGGCAAGTACGACATCACCCGGCCCAAGGCGGCAGGCTGACCCCCCCCACTCTATTGTAAACAAGACATT
TTTATCTTTTATATTCAATGGCTTATTTTCCTGCTAATTGGTAATACCATGAAAAATACCATGCTCAGAA
AAGGCTTAACAATATTTTGAAAAATTGCCTACTGAGCGCTGCCGCACAGCTCCATAGGCCGCTTTCCTGG
CTTTGCTTCCAGATGTATGCTCTTCTGCTCCTGCAGGCATCGTGGTGTCACGCTCGTCGTTTGGTATGGC
TTCATTCAGCTCCGGTTCCCAACGATCAAGGCGAGTTACATGATCCCCCATGTTGTGCAAAAAAGCGGTT
AGCTCCTTCGGTCCTCCGATCGTTGTCAGAAGTAAGTTGGCCGCAGTGTTATCACTCATGGTTATGGCAG
CACTGCATAATTCTCTTACTGTCATGCCATCCGTAAGATGCTTTTCTGTGACTGGTGAGTACTCAACCAA
GTCATTCTGAGAATAGTGTATGCGGCGACCGAGTTGCTCTTGCCCGGCGTCAACACGGGATAATACCGCG
CCACATAGCAGAACTTTAAAAGTGCTCATCATTGGAAAACGTTCTTCGGGGCGAAAACTCTCAAGGATCT
TACCGCTGTTGAGATCCAGTTCGATGTAACCCACTCGTGCACTTTACACTTTATGCTTCCGGCTCGTATG
TTA
